>Addgene plasmid #52519 | pcDNA3.1/Puro-CAG-ASAP1 | addgene full sequence | sequence record 402752 | Addgene NGS Result
GCTAGCCGCCACCATGGAGACGACTGTGAGGTATGAACAGGGGTCAGAGCTCACTAAAACTTCGAGCTCT
CCAACAGCAGATGAGCCCACGATAAAGATTGATGATGGTCGTGATGAGGGTAATGAACAAGACAGCTGTT
CCAATACCATTAGGAGAAAAATTTCCCCGTTTGTGATGTCATTTGGATTCAGAGTATTTGGAGTTGTGCT
TATCATTGTAGACATCATAGTGGTGATTGTGGATCTGGCCATCAGTGAGAAGAAAAGAGGCATTAGAGAG
ATTCTTGAAGGTGTTTCCCTGGCTATAGCACTCTTCTTCCTTGTTGATGTTCTCATGAGAGTGTTTGTTG
AAGGCTTCAAGAACTATTTCCGGTCCAAACTGAATACTTTGGATGCAGTCATAGTAGTGGGCACTCTGCT
AATTAATATGACCTACTCCTTCTCTGACCTTGCTGCCTTTAACAGCCATAACGTGTATATTACCGCGGAT
AAACAGAAAAACGGCATTAAAGCGAACTTTACCGTGCGCCATAACGTGGAAGATGGCAGCGTGCAGCTGG
CGGATCATTATCAGCAGAACACCCCGATTGGCGATGGCCCGGTGCTGCTGCCGGATAACCATTATCTGAG
CACCCAGACCGTGCTGAGCAAAGATCCGAACGAAAAACGCGATCACATGGTGCTGCTGGAATTTGTGACC
GCAGCGGGCATTACACACGGCATGGATGAACTGTATGGCGGCACCGGCGGCAGCGCGAGCCAGGGCGAAG
AACTGTTTACCGGCGTGGTGCCGATTCTGGTGGAACTGGATGGCGATGTGAACGGCCATAAATTTAGCGT
GCGCGGCGAAGGCGAAGGCGATGCGACCATTGGCAAACTGACCCTGAAATTTATTTGCACCACCGGCAAA
CTACCGGTGCCGTGGCCGACCCTGGTGACCACCTTAACCTATGGCGTGCAGTGCTTTAGCCGCTATCCGG
ATCATATGAAACGCCATGATTTTTTTAAAAGCGCGATGCCGGAAGGCTATGTGCAGGAACGCACCATTAG
CTTTAAAGATGATGGCAAATATAAAACCCGCGCGGTGGTGAAATTTGAAGGCGATACCCTGGTGAACCGC
ATTGAACTGAAAGGCACCGATTTTAAAGAAGATGGCAACATTCTGGGGCATAAACTGGAATATAACACAG
ATCAGATGCCGCAGATGGTTACTCTTCTTCGAGTTCTGAGAATTGTTATCTTAATAAGAATATTTCGCCT
GGCTTCACAGAAGAAACAACTTGAAGTGGTAACCTAATGAAAGCTTGGTACCGAGCTCGGATCCACTAGT
CCAGTGTGGTGGAATTCTGCAGATATCCAGCACAGTGGCGGCCGCTCGAGTCTAGAGGGCCCGTTTAAAC
CCGCTGATCAGCCTCGACTGTGCCTTCTAGTTGCCAGCCATCTGTTGTTTGCCCCTCCCCCGTGCCTTCC
TTGACCCTGGAAGGTGCCACTCCCACTGTCCTTTCCTAATAAAATGAGGAAATTGCATCGCATTGTCTGA
GTAGGTGTCATTCTATTCTGGGGGGTGGGGTGGGGCAGGACAGCAAGGGGGAGGATTGGGAAGACAATAG
CAGGCATGCTGGGGATGCGGTGGGCTCTATGGCTTCTGAGGCGGAAAGAACCAGCTGGGGCTCTAGGGGG
TATCCCC
[124 nt withheld, positions 1688-1811]
C
[91 nt withheld, positions 1813-1903]
A
[49 nt withheld, positions 1905-1953]
CCTTTGACGTTGGAGTCCACGTTCTTT
[37 nt withheld, positions 1981-2017]
ACCCTATCTCGGTCTATTCTTTTGATTTATAAGGGATTTTGCCGATTTCGGCCTATTGGTTAAAAAATGA
GCTGATTTAACAAAAATTTAACGCGAATTAATTCTGTGGAATGTGTGTCAGTTAGGGTGTGGAAAGTCCC
CAGGCTCCCCAGCAGGCAGAAGTATGCAAAGCATGCATCTCAATTAGTCAGCAACCAGGTGTGGAAAGTC
CCCAGGCTCCCCAGCAGGCAGAAGTATGCAAAGCATGCATCTCAATTAGTCAGCAACCATAGTCCCGCCC
CTAACTCCGCCCATCCCGCCCCTAACTCCGCCCAGTTCCGCCCATTCTCCGCCCCATGGCTGACTAATTT
TTTTTATTTATGCAGAGGCCGAGGCCGCCTCTGCCTCTGAGCTATTCCAGAAGTAGTGAGGAGGCTTTTT
TGGAGGCCTAGGCTTTTGCAAAAAGCTCCCGCATGACCGAGTACAAGCCCACGGTGCGCCTCGCCACCCG
CGACGACGTCCCCAGGGCCGTACGCACCCTCGCCGCCGCGTTCGCCGACTACCCCGCCACGCGCCACACC
GTCGATCCGGACCGCCACATCGAGCGGGTCACCGAGCTGCAAGAACTCTTCCTCACGCGCGTCGGGCTCG
ACATCGGCAAGGTGTGGGTCGCGGACGACGGCGCCGCGGTGGCGGTCTGGACCACGCCGGAGAGCGTCGA
AGCGGGGGCGGTGTTCGCCGAGATCGGCCCGCGCATGGCCGAGTTGAGCGGTTCCCGGCTGGCCGCGCAG
CAACAGATGGAAGGCCTCCTGGCGCCGCACCGGCCCAAGGAGCCCGCGTGGTTCCTGGCCACCGTCGGCG
TCTCGCCCGACCACCAGGGCAAGGGTCTGGGCAGCGCCGTCGTGCTCCCCGGAGTGGAGGCGGCCGAGCG
CGCCGGGGTGCCCGCCTTCCTGGAGACCTCCGCGCCCCGCAACCTCCCCTTCTACGAGCGGCTCGGCTTC
ACCGTCACCGCCGACGTCGAGGTGCCCGAAGGACCGCGCACCTGGTGCATGACCCGCAAGCCCGGTGCCT
GATTCGAAATGACCGACCAAGCGACGCCCAACCTGCCATCACGAGATTTCGATTCCACCGCCGCCTTCTA
TGAAAGGTTGGGCTTCGGAATCGTTTTCCGGGACGCCGGCTGGATGATCCTCCAGCGCGGGGATCTCATG
CTGGAGTTCTTCGCCCACCCCAACTTGTTTATTGCAGCTTATAATGGTTACAAATAAAGCAATAGCATCA
CAAATTTCACAAATAAAGCATTTTTTTCACTGCATTCTAGTTGTGGTTTGTCCAAACTCATCAATGTATC
TTATCATGTCTGTATACCGTCGACCTCTAGCTAGAGCTTGGCGTAATCATGGTCATAGCTGTTTCCTGTG
TGAAATTGTTATCCGCTCACAATTCCACACAACATACGAGCCGGAAGCATAAAGTGTAAAGCCTGGGGTG
CCTAATGAGTGAGCTAACTCACATTAATTGCGTTGCGCTCACTGCCCGCTTTCCAGTCGGGAAACCTGTC
GTGCCAGCTGCATTAATGAATCGGCCAACGCGCGGGGAGAGGCGGTTTGCGTATTGGGCGCTCTTCCGCT
TCCTCGCTCACTGACTCGCTGCGCTCGGTCGTTCGGCTGCGGCGAGCGGTATCAGCTCACTCAAAGGCGG
TAATACGGTTATCCACAGAATCAGGGGATAACGCAGGAAAGAACATGTGAGCAAAAGGCCAGCAAAAGGC
CAGGAACCGTAAAAAGGCCGCGTTGCTGGCGTTTTTCCATAGGCTCCGCCCCCCTGACGAGCATCACAAA
AATCGACGCTCAAGTCAGAGGTGGCGAAACCCGACAGGACTATAAAGATACCAGGCGTTTCCCCCTGGAA
GCTCCCTCGTGCGCTCTCCTGTTCCGACCCTGCCGCTTACCGGATACCTGTCCGCCTTTCTCCCTTCGGG
AAGCGTGGCGCTTTCTCATAGCTCACGCTGTAGGTATCTCAGTTCGGTGTAGGTCGTTCGCTCCAAGCTG
GGCTGTGTGCACGAACCCCCCGTTCAGCCCGACCGCTGCGCCTTATCCGGTAACTATCGTCTTGAGTCCA
ACCCGGTAAGACACGACTTATCGCCACTGGCAGCAGCCACTGGTAACAGGATTAGCAGAGCGAGGTATGT
AGGCGGTGCTACAGAGTTCTTGAAGTGGTGGCCTAACTACGGCTACACTAGAAGAACAGTATTTGGTATC
TGCGCTCTGCTGAAGCCAGTTACCTTCGGAAAAAGAGTTGGTAGCTCTTGATCCGGCAAACAAACCACCG
CTGGTAGCGGTGGTTTTTTTGTTTGCAAGCAGCAGATTACGCGCAGAAAAAAAGGATCTCAAGAAGATCC
TTTGATCTTTTCTACGGGGTCTGACGCTCAGTGGAACGAAAACTCACGTTAAGGGATTTTGGTCATGAGA
TTATCAAAAAGGATCTTCACCTAGATCCTTTTAAATTAAAAATGAAGTTTTAAATCAATCTAAAGTATAT
ATGAGTAAACTTGGTCTGACAGTTACCAATGCTTAATCAGTGAGGCACCTATCTCAGCGATCTGTCTATT
TCGTTCATCCATAGTTGCCTGACTCCCCGTCGTGTAGATAACTACGATACGGGAGGGCTTACCATCTGGC
CCCAGTGCTGCAATGATACCGCGAGACCCACGCTCACCGGCTCCAGATTTATCAGCAATAAACCAGCCAG
CCGGAAGGGCCGAGCGCAGAAGTGGTCCTGCAACTTTATCCGCCTCCATCCAGTCTATTAATTGTTGCCG
GGAAGCTAGAGTAAGTAGTTCGCCAGTTAATAGTTTGCGCAACGTTGTTGCCATTGCTACAGGCATCGTG
GTGTCACGCTCGTCGTTTGGTATGGCTTCATTCAGCTCCGGTTCCCAACGATCAAGGCGAGTTACATGAT
CCCCCATGTTGTGCAAAAAAGCGGTTAGCTCCTTCGGTCCTCCGATCGTTGTCAGAAGTAAGTTGGCCGC
AGTGTTATCACTCATGGTTATGGCAGCACTGCATAATTCTCTTACTGTCATGCCATCCGTAAGATGCTTT
TCTGTGACTGGTGAGTACTCAACCAAGTCATTCTGAGAATAGTGTATGCGGCGACCGAGTTGCTCTTGCC
CGGCGTCAATACGGGATAATACCGCGCCACATAGCAGAACTTTAAAAGTGCTCATCATTGGAAAACGTTC
TTCGGGGCGAAAACTCTCAAGGATCTTACCGCTGTTGAGATCCAGTTCGATGTAACCCACTCGTGCACCC
AACTGATCTTCAGCATCTTTTACTTTCACCAGCGTTTCTGGGTGAGCAAAAACAGGAAGGCAAAATGCCG
CAAAAAAGGGAATAAGGGCGACACGGAAATGTTGAATACTCATACTCTTCCTTTTTCAATATTATTGAAG
CATTTATCAGGGTTATTGTCTCATGAGCGGATACATATTTGAATGTATTTAGAAAAATAAACAAATAGGG
GTTCCGCGCACATTTCCCCGAAAAGTGCCACCTGACGTCGACATTGATTATTGACTAGTTATTAATAGTA
ATCAATTACGGGGTCATTAGTTCATAGCCCATATATGGAGTTCCGCGTTACATAACTTACGGTAAATGGC
CCGCCTGGCTGACCGCCCAACGACCCCCGCCCATTGACGTCAATAATGACGTATGTTCCCATAGTAACGC
CAATAGGGACTTTCCATTGACGTCAATGGGTGGAGTATTTACGGTAAACTGCCCACTTGGCAGTACATCA
AGTGTATCATATGCCAAGTACGCCCCCTATTGACGTCAATGACGGTAAATGGCCCGCCTGGCATTATGCC
CAGTACATGACCTTATGGGACTTTCCTACTTGGCAGTACATCTACGTATTAGTCATCGCTATTACCATGG
TCGAGGTGAGCCCCACGTTCTGCTTCACTCTCCCCATCTCCCCCCCCTCCCCACCCCCAATTTTGTATTT
ATTTATTTTTTAATTATTTTGTGCAGCGATGGGGGCGGGGGGGGGGGGGGSGCGCCRGGSGGGGGGGGGG
GGGGGGGGGGGSGGGGSGGGGSGAGGSGGAGAGGTGSGGCGGCAGCCAATCAGAGCGGCGCGCTCCGAAA
GTTTCCTTTTATGGCGAGGCGGCGGCGGCGGCGGCCCTATAAAAAGCGAAGCGCGCGGCGGGCGGGAGTC
GCTGCGCGCTGCCTTCGCCCCGTGCCCCGCTCCGCCGCCGCCTCGCGCCGCCCGCCCCGGCTCTGACTGA
CCGCGTTACTCCCACAGGTGAGCGGGCGGGACGGCCCTTCTCCTCCGGGCTGTAATTAGCGCTTGGTTTA
ATGACGGCTTGTTTCTTTTCTGTGGCTGCGTGAAAGCCTTGAGGGGCTCCGGGAGGGCCCTTTGTGCGGG
GGGAGCGGCTCGGGGGGTGCGTGCGTGTGTGTGTGCGTGGGGAGCGCCGCGTGCGGCTCCGCGCTGCCCG
GCGGCTGTGAGCGCTGCGGGCGCGGCGCGGGGCTTTGTGCGCTCCGCAGTGTGCGCGAGGGGAGCGCGGC
CGGGGGCGGTGCCCCGCGGTGCGGGGGGGGCTGCGAGGGGAACAAAGGCTGCGTGCGGGGTGTGTGCGTG
GGGGGGTGAGCAGGGGGTGTGGGCGCGTCGGTCGGGCTGCAACCCCCCCTGCACCCCCCTCCCCGAGTTG
CTGAGCACGGCCCGGCTTCGGGTGCGGGGCTCCGTACGGGGCGTGGCGCGGGGCTCGCCGTGCCGGGCGG
GGGGTGGCGGCAGGTGGGGGTGCCGGGCGGGGCGGGGCCGCCTCGGGCCGGGGRGGGCTCGGGGGRGGGG
CGCGGCGGCCCCCGGAGCGCCGGCGGCTGTCGAGGCGCGGCGAGCCGCAGCCATTGCCTTTTATGGTAAT
CGTGCGAGAGGGCGCAGGGACTTCCTTTGTCCCAAATCTGTGCGGAGCCGAAATCTGGGAGGCGCCGCCG
CACCCCCTCTAGCGGGCGCGGGGCGAAGCGGTGCGGCGCCGGCAGGAAGGAAATGGGCGGGGAGGGCCTT
CGTGCGTCGCCGCGCCGCCGTCCCCTTCTCCCTCTCCAGCCTCGGGGCTGTCCGCGGGGGGACGGCTGCC
TTCGGGGGGGACGGGGCAGGGCGGGGTTCGGCTTCTGGCGTGTGACCGGCGGCTCTAGAGCCTCTGCTAA
CCATGTTCATGCCTTCTTCTTTTTCCTACAGCTCCTGGGCAACGTGCTGGTTATTGTGCTGTCTCATCAT
TTTGGCAAAGAATTCCTCGAGGAATTCACTCCTCAGGTGCAGGCTGCCTATCAGAAGGTGGTGGCTGGTG
TGGCCAATGCCCTGGCTCACAAATACCACTGAGATCTGCATGA
Features (pLannotate 1.2.2; 18 found; start..end, strand, type, name):
    470..1186    +  CDS            cEGFP: cEGFP is a basic (constitutively fluorescent) green fluorescent protein published in 2008, derived from Aequorea victoria.
   1418..1642    +  polyA_signal   bGH poly(A) signal: bovine growth hormone polyadenylation signal
   1646..1667    +  promoter       SV40 promoter (fragment): SV40 enhancer and early promoter
   1688..2116    +  rep_origin     f1 ori (sequence partly withheld): f1 bacteriophage origin of replication; arrow indicates direction of (+) strand synthesis
   2130..2459    +  promoter       SV40 promoter: SV40 enhancer and early promoter
   2470..3069    +  CDS            PuroR: puromycin N-acetyltransferase; pac from Streptomyces alboniger; confers resistance to puromycin
   3076..3234    +  CDS            ble (fragment): BLE_KLEPN - Experimental evidence at protein level: Swiss-Prot protein existence level 1. Binding protein with a strong affinity to the bleomycin family of antibiotics. Binds to CL990; an antimitotic-antibiotic compound. From Klebsiella pneumoniae.
   3229..3350    +  polyA_signal   SV40 poly(A) signal: SV40 polyadenylation signal
   3423..3439    -  protein_bind   lac operator: The lac repressor binds to the lac operator to inhibit transcription in E. coli. This inhibition can be relieved by adding lactose or isopropyl-β-D-thiogalactopyranoside (IPTG). lac repressor encoded by lacI
   3447..3477    -  promoter       lac promoter: promoter for the E. coli lac operon
   3492..3513    -  protein_bind   CAP binding site: CAP binding activates transcription in the presence of cAMP. E. coli catabolite activator protein
   3526..3618    -  CDS            lacI (fragment): lac repressor; lacI; The lac repressor binds to the lac operator to inhibit transcription in E. coli. This inhibition can be relieved by adding lactose or isopropyl-β-D-thiogalactopyranoside (IPTG).
   3801..4389    -  rep_origin     ori: high-copy-number ColE1/pMB1/pBR322/pUC origin of replication
   4560..5420    -  CDS            AmpR: β-lactamase; bla; confers resistance to ampicillin, carbenicillin, and related antibiotics
   5421..5525    -  promoter       AmpR promoter: bla
   5557..5936    +  enhancer       CMV enhancer: human cytomegalovirus immediate early enhancer
   6212..7228    +  intron         chimeric intron: chimera between introns from chicken β-actin and rabbit β-globin
   7232..7366    +  CDS            HBB: HBB_COLGU - Experimental evidence at transcript level: Swiss-Prot protein existence level 2. Involved in oxygen transport from the lung to the various peripheral tissues. From Colobus guereza (Mantled guereza) (Eastern black-and-white colobus monkey).
