[The description below was written by a language model from this plasmid's Addgene catalogue record and pLannotate feature annotations shown in this document.]
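Description:
pcDNA3.1/Puro-CAG-ASAP1 is a mammalian expression plasmid of about 7.4 kb for producing ASAP1 (Accelerated Sensor of Action Potentials 1), a genetically encoded fluorescent voltage sensor. The backbone is a derivative of pcDNA3.1-Puro in which the original cytomegalovirus enhancer-promoter has been replaced by the CAG promoter. The feature table shows this as a CMV enhancer followed by the chimeric chicken β-actin/rabbit β-globin intron. A short downstream match annotated as a β-globin coding fragment most likely reflects the globin-derived end of the CAG cassette rather than an expressed gene. The 1,281 bp ASAP1 insert sits between NheI and HindIII sites downstream of CAG and is terminated by the bovine growth hormone polyadenylation signal. Within the insert, the annotation software recognises only an Aequorea victoria GFP-type coding region, in keeping with the record's description of the insert as synthetic and jellyfish-derived. The rest of the sensor is not annotated, and the record does not describe its origin.

In bacteria the plasmid is maintained at high copy number through a ColE1/pUC-type origin and selected with ampicillin via β-lactamase. An f1 origin and remnants of lac regulatory sequence are also present. For selection in mammalian cells, an SV40 early promoter drives puromycin N-acetyltransferase, followed by a residual bleomycin-resistance fragment and the SV40 polyadenylation signal, allowing enrichment of transfected cells or derivation of stable lines with puromycin. The strong, broadly active CAG promoter suits transient transfection of cultured mammalian cells. The associated work used the sensor for optical reporting of neuronal electrical activity.
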