Addgene plasmid #52519: pcDNA3.1/Puro-CAG-ASAP1
Purpose: For mammalian expression of the fluorescent voltage sensor ASAP1
Depositing lab: Michael Lin. Depositing organization: Stanford University. Publication: High-fidelity optical reporting of neuronal electrical activity with an ultrafast fluorescent voltage sensor. St-Pierre F, Marshall JD, Yang Y, Gong Y, Schnitzer MJ, Lin MZ. Nat Neurosci. 2014 Apr 22. doi: 10.1038/nn.3709. PubMed 24755780.
Backbone
  Vector backbone: pcDNA3.1/Puro-CAG
  Backbone manufacturer: Invitrogen/Dr. Paulmurugan Ramasamy
  Backbone size w/o insert (bp): 6107
  Total vector size (bp): 7389
  Modifications to backbone: In pcDNA3.1/Puro-CAG, the cytomegalovirus enhancer and chicken beta-actin promoter replace the cytomegalovirus enhancer-promoter of pcDNA3.1-Puro.
  Vector type: Mammalian Expression
  Selectable markers: Puromycin
Growth in bacteria
  Bacterial resistance: Ampicillin, 100 μg/mL
  Growth temperature: 37°C
  Growth strain: XL10 Gold
  Copy number: High Copy
Gene/Insert
  Gene/Insert name: Accelerated Sensor of Action Potentials 1 (alt name: ASAP1)
  Species: Synthetic; Aequorea victoria
  Insert size (bp): 1281
  Promoter: CAG
  Cloning method: Restriction Enzyme; 5′ cloning site NheI (not destroyed); 3′ cloning site HindIII (not destroyed)
  Sequencing primers: 5′ AAGGTGGTGGCTGGTGTGGC; 3′ BGH Reverse
Terms and licenses: Academic/Nonprofit Terms; Industry Terms: Not Available to Industry
How to cite: pcDNA3.1/Puro-CAG-ASAP1 was a gift from Michael Lin (Addgene plasmid # 52519 ; http://n2t.net/addgene:52519 ; RRID:Addgene_52519)
