>Addgene plasmid #52519 | pcDNA3.1/Puro-CAG-ASAP1 | addgene partial sequence | sequence record 82939 | BGH-rev 5'-TAGAAGGCACAGTCGAGG-3'
CGGCCGCCACTGTGCTGGATATCTGCAGAATTCCACCACACTGGACTAGTGGATCCGAGCTCGGTACCAA
GCTTTCATTAGGTTACCACTTCAAGTTGTTTCTTCTGTGAAGCCAGGCGAAATATTCTTATTAAGATAAC
AATTCTCAGAACTCGAAGAAGAGTAACCATCTGCGGCATCTGATCTGTGTTATATTCCAGTTTATGCCCC
AGAATGTTGCCATCTTCTTTAAAATCGGTGCCTTTCAGTTCAATGCGGTTCACCAGGGTATCGCCTTCAA
ATTTCACCACCGCGCGGGTTTTATATTTGCCATCATCTTTAAAGCTAATGGTGCGTTCCTGCACATAGCC
TTCCGGCATCGCGCTTTTAAAAAAATCATGGCGTTTCATATGATCCGGATAGCGGCTAAAGCACTGCACG
CCATAGGTTAAGGTGGTCACCAGGGTCGGCCACGGCACCGGTAGTTTGCCGGTGGTGCAAATAAATTTCA
GGGTCAGTTTGCCAATGGTCGCATCGCCTTCGCCTTCGCCGCGCACGCTAAATTTATGGCCGTTCACATC
GCCATCCAGTTCCACCAGAATCGGCACCACGCCGGTAAACAGTTCTTCGCCCTGGCTCGCGCTGCCGCCG
GTGCCGCCATACAGTTCATCCATGCCGTGTGTAATGCCCGCTGCGGTCACAAATTCCAGCAGCACCATGT
GATCGCGTTTTTCGTTCGGATCTTTGCTCAGCACGGTCTGGGTGCTCAGATAATGGTTATCCGGCAGCAG
CACCGGGCCATCGCCAATCGGGGTGTTCTGCTGATAATGATCCGCCAGCTGCACGCTGCCATCTTCCAC
