>Addgene plasmid #52519 | pcDNA3.1/Puro-CAG-ASAP1 | addgene partial sequence | sequence record 98879 | pTriExUP 5'-GGTTATTGTGCTGTCTCATCA-3'
TCCTCGAGGAATTCACTCCTCAGGTGCAGGCTGCCTATCAGAAGGTGGTGGCTGGTGTGGCCAATGCCCT
GGCTCACAAATACCACTGAGATCTGCATGAGCTAGCCGCCACCATGGAGACGACTGTGAGGTATGAACAG
GGGTCAGAGCTCACTAAAACTTCGAGCTCTCCAACAGCAGATGAGCCCACGATAAAGATTGATGATGGTC
GTGATGAGGGTAATGAACAAGACAGCTGTTCCAATACCATTAGGAGAAAAATTTCCCCGTTTGTGATGTC
ATTTGGATTCAGAGTATTTGGAGTTGTGCTTATCATTGTAGACATCATAGTGGTGATTGTGGATCTGGCC
ATCAGTGAGAAGAAAAGAGGCATTAGAGAGATTCTTGAAGGTGTTTCCCTGGCTATAGCACTCTTCTTCC
TTGTTGATGTTCTCATGAGAGTGTTTGTTGAAGGCTTCAAGAACTATTTCCGGTCCAAACTGAATACTTT
GGATGCAGTCATAGTAGTGGGCACTCTGCTAATTAATATGACCTACTCCTTCTCTGACCTTGCTGCCTTT
AACAGCCATAACGTGTATATTACCGCGGATAAACAGAAAAACGGCATTAAAGCGAACTTTACCGTGCGCC
ATAACGTGGAAGATGGCAGCGTGCAGCTGGCGGATCATTATCAGCAGAACACCCCGATTGGCGATGGCCC
GGTGCTGCTGCCGGATAACCATTATCTGAGCACCCAGACCGTGCTGAGCAAAGATCCGAACGAAAAACGC
GATCACATGGTGCTGCTGGAATTTGTGACCGCAGCGGGCATTACACACGGCATGGATGAACTGTATGGCG
GCACCGGCGGCAGCGCGAGCCAGGGCGAAGAACTGTTTACCGGCGTGGTGCCGATTCTGGTGGAACTGGA
TGGCGATGTGAACGGCCATAAATTTAGCGTGCGCGGCGAAGGCGAAGGCGATGCGACCATTGGCAAACTG
ACCCTGAAATTTATTTGC
